>Addgene plasmid #122977 | pQL184 SspB(milli)-BoNT(147-441) | addgene full sequence | sequence record 239585 | Addgene NGS Result
TAGTTATTAATAGTAATCAATTACGGGGTCATTAGTTCATAGCCCATATATGGAGTTCCGCGTTACATAA
CTTACGGTAAATGGCCCGCCTGGCTGACCGCCCAACGACCCCCGCCCATTGACGTCAATAATGACGTATG
TTCCCATAGTAACGCCAATAGGGACTTTCCATTGACGTCAATGGGTGGAGTATTTACGGTAAACTGCCCA
CTTGGCAGTACATCAAGTGTATCATATGCCAAGTACGCCCCCTATTGACGTCAATGACGGTAAATGGCCC
GCCTGGCATTATGCCCAGTACATGACCTTATGGGACTTTCCTACTTGGCAGTACATCTACGTATTAGTCA
TCGCTATTACCATGGTGATGCGGTTTTGGCAGTACATCAATGGGCGTGGATAGCGGTTTGACTCACGGGG
ATTTCCAAGTCTCCACCCCATTGACGTCAATGGGAGTTTGTTTTGGCACCAAAATCAACGGGACTTTCCA
AAATGTCGTAACAACTCCGCCCCATTGACGCAAATGGGCGGTAGGCGTGTACGGTGGGAGGTCTATATAA
GCAGAGCTGGTTTAGTGAACCGTCAGATCCGCTAGCGCTACCGGTCGCCACCATGGTGAGCAAGGGCGAG
GAGGATAACATGGCCATCATCAAGGAGTTCATGCGCTTCAAGGTGCACATGGAGGGCTCCGTGAACGGCC
ACGAGTTCGAGATCGAGGGCGAGGGCGAGGGCCGCCCCTACGAGGGCACCCAGACCGCCAAGCTGAAGGT
GACCAAGGGTGGCCCCCTGCCCTTCGCCTGGGACATCCTGTCCCCTCAGTTCATGTACGGCTCCAAGGCC
TACGTGAAGCACCCCGCCGACATCCCCGACTACTTGAAGCTGTCCTTCCCCGAGGGCTTCAAGTGGGAGC
GCGTGATGAACTTCGAGGACGGCGGCGTGGTGACCGTGACCCAGGACTCCTCCCTGCAGGACGGCGAGTT
CATCTACAAGGTGAAGCTGCGCGGCACCAACTTCCCCTCCGACGGCCCCGTAATGCAGAAGAAGACCATG
GGCTGGGAGGCCTCCTCCGAGCGGATGTACCCCGAGGACGGCGCCCTGAAGGGCGAGATCAAGCAGAGGC
TGAAGCTGAAGGACGGCGGCCACTACGACGCTGAGGTCAAGACCACCTACAAGGCCAAGAAGCCCGTGCA
GCTGCCCGGCGCCTACAACGTCAACATCAAGTTGGACATCACCTCCCACAACGAGGACTACACCATCGTG
GAACAGTACGAACGCGCCGAGGGCCGCCACTCCACCGGCGGCATGGACGAGCTGTACAAGTGTGGCGGCT
AGTACTCCGGTATTGCGGTACCCTTGTACGCCTGTTTTATACTCCCTTCCCGTAACTTAGACGCACAAAA
CCAAGTTCAATAGAAGGGGGTACAAACCAGTACCACCACGAACAAGCACTTCTGTTTCCCCGGTGATGTC
GTATAGACTGCTTGCGTGGTTGAAAGCGACGGATCCGTTATCCGCTTATGTACTTCGAGAAGCCCAGTAC
CACCTCGGAATCTTCGATGCGTTGCGCTCAGCACTCAACCCCAGAGTGTAGCTTAGGCTGATGAGTCTGG
ACATCCCTCACCGGTGACGGTGGTCCAGGCTGCGTTGGCGGCCTACCTATGGCTAACGCCATGGGACGCT
AGTTGTGAACAAGGTGTGAAGAGCCTATTGAGCTACATAAGAATCCTCCGGCCCCTGAATGCGGCTAATC
CCAACCTCGGAGCAGGTGGTCACAAACCAGTGATTGGCCTGTCGTAACGCGCAAGTCCGTGGCGGAACCG
ACTACTTTGGGTGTCCGTGTTTCCTTTTATTTTATTGTGGCTGCTTATGGTGACAATCACAGATTGTTAT
CATAAAGCGAATTGGATAGGATCAAGCTTATCGATACCGTCGACCTCGAGGCCACCATGGAATACAGCTC
CCCGAAACGCCCTAAGCTGCTGCGTGAATATTACGATTGGCTGGTTGATAACAGCTTTACCCCATATCTG
GTGGTGGATGCCACATACCTGGGCGTGAACGTGCCCGTGGAGTATGTGAAAGACGGTCAGATCGTGCTGA
ATCTGTCTGCAAGTGTGACCGGCAACCTGCAACTGACAAATGATTTTATCCAGTTCAACGCCCAGTTTAA
GGGCGTGTCTCGTGAACTGTATATCCCGATGGGTGCCGCTCTGGCCATTTACGCTCGCGAGAACGGCGAT
GGTGTGATGTTCGAACCAGAAGAAATCTATGACGAGCTGAATATTGAGCTCGGTGGCGGTGGCTCTGGAG
GTGGTGGGTCCGGAGGAGGCGGCCGCGAAGTGGAGCGAAAAAAAGGTATTTTCGCAAATTTAATAATATT
TGGACCTGGGCCAGTTTTAAATGAAAATGAGACTATAGATATAGGTATACAAAATCATTTTGCATCAAGG
GAAGGCTTCGGGGGTATAATGCAAATGAAGTTTTGCCCAGAATATGTAAGCGTATTTAATAATGTTCAAG
AAAACAAAGGCGCAAGTATATTTAATAGACGTGGATATTTTTCAGATCCAGCCTTGATATTAATGCATGA
ACTTATACATGTTTTACATGGATTATATGGCATTAAAGTAGATGATTTACCAATTGTACCAAATGAAAAA
AAATTTTTTATGCAATCTACAGATGCTATACAGGCAGAAGAACTATATACATTTGGAGGACAAGATCCCA
GCATCATAACTCCTTCTACGGATAAAAGTATCTATGATAAAGTTTTGCAAAATTTTAGAGGGATAGTTGA
TAGACTTAACAAGGTTTTAGTTTGCATATCAGATCCTAACATTAATATTAATATATATAAAAATAAATTT
AAAGATAAATATAAATTCGTTGAAGATTCTGAGGGAAAATATAGTATAGATGTAGAAAGTTTTGATAAAT
TATATAAAAGCTTAATGTTTGGTTTTACAGAAACTAATATAGCAGAAAATTATAAAATAAAAACTAGAGC
TTCTTATTTTAGTGATTCCTTACCACCAGTAAAAATAAAAAATTTATTAGATAATGAAATCTATACTATA
GAGGAAGGGTTTAATATATCTGATAAAGATATGGAAAAAGAATATAGAGGTCAGAATAAAGCTATAAATA
AACAAGCTTATGAAGAAATTAGCAAGGAGCATTTGGCTGTATATAAGATACAAATGTGTAAAAGTGTTAA
ATAGCCCGGGATCCACCGGATCTAGATAACTGATCATAATCAGCCATACCACATTTGTAGAGGTTTTACT
TGCTTTAAAAAACCTCCCACACCTCCCCCTGAACCTGAAACATAAAATGAATGCAATTGTTGTTGTTAAC
TTGTTTATTGCAGCTTATAATGGTTACAAATAAAGCAATAGCATCACAAATTTCACAAATAAAGCATTTT
TTTCACTGCATTCTAGTTGTGGTTTGTCCAAACTCATCAATGTATCTTAAGGCGTAAATTGTAAGCGTTA
ATATTTTGTTAAAATTCGCGTTAAATTTTTGTTAAATCAGCTCATTTTTTAACCAATAGGCCGAAATCGG
CAAAATCCCTTATAAATCAAAAGAATAGACCGAGATAGGGT
[37 nt withheld, positions 3612-3648]
AAAGAACGTGGACTCCAACGTCAAAGG
[49 nt withheld, positions 3676-3724]
T
[91 nt withheld, positions 3726-3816]
G
[124 nt withheld, positions 3818-3941]
CAGGTGGCACTTTTCGGGGAAATGTGCGCGGAACCCCTATTTGTTTATTTTTCTAAATACATTCAAATAT
GTATCCGCTCATGAGACAATAACCCTGATAAATGCTTCAATAATATTGAAAAAGGAAGAGTCCTGAGGCG
GAAAGAACCAGCTGTGGAATGTGTGTCAGTTAGGGTGTGGAAAGTCCCCAGGCTCCCCAGCAGGCAGAAG
TATGCAAAGCATGCATCTCAATTAGTCAGCAACCAGGTGTGGAAAGTCCCCAGGCTCCCCAGCAGGCAGA
AGTATGCAAAGCATGCATCTCAATTAGTCAGCAACCATAGTCCCGCCCCTAACTCCGCCCATCCCGCCCC
TAACTCCGCCCAGTTCCGCCCATTCTCCGCCCCATGGCTGACTAATTTTTTTTATTTATGCAGAGGCCGA
GGCCGCCTCGGCCTCTGAGCTATTCCAGAAGTAGTGAGGAGGCTTTTTTGGAGGCCTAGGCTTTTGCAAA
GATCGATCAAGAGACAGGATGAGGATCGTTTCGCATGATTGAACAAGATGGATTGCACGCAGGTTCTCCG
GCCGCTTGGGTGGAGAGGCTATTCGGCTATGACTGGGCACAACAGACAATCGGCTGCTCTGATGCCGCCG
TGTTCCGGCTGTCAGCGCAGGGGCGCCCGGTTCTTTTTGTCAAGACCGACCTGTCCGGTGCCCTGAATGA
ACTGCAAGACGAGGCAGCGCGGCTATCGTGGCTGGCCACGACGGGCGTTCCTTGCGCAGCTGTGCTCGAC
GTTGTCACTGAAGCGGGAAGGGACTGGCTGCTATTGGGCGAAGTGCCGGGGCAGGATCTCCTGTCATCTC
ACCTTGCTCCTGCCGAGAAAGTATCCATCATGGCTGATGCAATGCGGCGGCTGCATACGCTTGATCCGGC
TACCTGCCCATTCGACCACCAAGCGAAACATCGCATCGAGCGAGCACGTACTCGGATGGAAGCCGGTCTT
GTCGATCAGGATGATCTGGACGAAGAGCATCAGGGGCTCGCGCCAGCCGAACTGTTCGCCAGGCTCAAGG
CGAGCATGCCCGACGGCGAGGATCTCGTCGTGACCCATGGCGATGCCTGCTTGCCGAATATCATGGTGGA
AAATGGCCGCTTTTCTGGATTCATCGACTGTGGCCGGCTGGGTGTGGCGGACCGCTATCAGGACATAGCG
TTGGCTACCCGTGATATTGCTGAAGAGCTTGGCGGCGAATGGGCTGACCGCTTCCTCGTGCTTTACGGTA
TCGCCGCTCCCGATTCGCAGCGCATCGCCTTCTATCGCCTTCTTGACGAGTTCTTCTGAGCGGGACTCTG
GGGTTCGAAATGACCGACCAAGCGACGCCCAACCTGCCATCACGAGATTTCGATTCCACCGCCGCCTTCT
ATGAAAGGTTGGGCTTCGGAATCGTTTTCCGGGACGCCGGCTGGATGATCCTCCAGCGCGGGGATCTCAT
GCTGGAGTTCTTCGCCCACCCTAGGGGGAGGCTAACTGAAACACGGAAGGAGACAATACCGGAAGGAACC
CGCGCTATGACGGCAATAAAAAGACAGAATAAAACGCACGGTGTTGGGTCGTTTGTTCATAAACGCGGGG
TTCGGTCCCAGGGCTGGCACTCTGTCGATACCCCACCGAGACCCCATTGGGGCCAATACGCCCGCGTTTC
TTCCTTTTCCCCACCCCACCCCCCAAGTTCGGGTGAAGGCCCAGGGCTCGCAGCCAACGTCGGGGCGGCA
GGCCCTGCCATAGCCTCAGGTTACTCATATATACTTTAGATTGATTTAAAACTTCATTTTTAATTTAAAA
GGATCTAGGTGAAGATCCTTTTTGATAATCTCATGACCAAAATCCCTTAACGTGAGTTTTCGTTCCACTG
AGCGTCAGACCCCGTAGAAAAGATCAAAGGATCTTCTTGAGATCCTTTTTTTCTGCGCGTAATCTGCTGC
TTGCAAACAAAAAAACCACCGCTACCAGCGGTGGTTTGTTTGCCGGATCAAGAGCTACCAACTCTTTTTC
CGAAGGTAACTGGCTTCAGCAGAGCGCAGATACCAAATACTGTTCTTCTAGTGTAGCCGTAGTTAGGCCA
CCACTTCAAGAACTCTGTAGCACCGCCTACATACCTCGCTCTGCTAATCCTGTTACCAGTGGCTGCTGCC
AGTGGCGATAAGTCGTGTCTTACCGGGTTGGACTCAAGACGATAGTTACCGGATAAGGCGCAGCGGTCGG
GCTGAACGGGGGGTTCGTGCACACAGCCCAGCTTGGAGCGAACGACCTACACCGAACTGAGATACCTACA
GCGTGAGCTATGAGAAAGCGCCACGCTTCCCGAAGGGAGAAAGGCGGACAGGTATCCGGTAAGCGGCAGG
GTCGGAACAGGAGAGCGCACGAGGGAGCTTCCAGGGGGAAACGCCTGGTATCTTTATAGTCCTGTCGGGT
TTCGCCACCTCTGACTTGAGCGTCGATTTTTGTGATGCTCGTCAGGGGGGCGGAGCCTATGGAAAAACGC
CAGCAACGCGGCCTTTTTACGGTTCCTGGCCTTTTGCTGGCCTTTTGCTCACATGTTCTTTCCTGCGTTA
TCCCCTGATTCTGTGGATAACCGTATTACCGCCATGCAT
Features (pLannotate 1.2.2; 16 found; start..end, strand, type, name):
     61..364     +  enhancer       CMV enhancer: human cytomegalovirus immediate early enhancer
    365..568     +  promoter       CMV promoter: human cytomegalovirus (CMV) immediate early promoter
    613..1320    +  CDS            mCherry: mCherry is a basic (constitutively fluorescent) red fluorescent protein published in 2004, derived from Discosoma sp.. It is reported to be a very rapidly-maturing monomer with low acid sensitivity.
   1669..1917    +  ncRNA          IRES Picorna: Accession: RF00229 - Picornavirus internal ribosome entry site (IRES)
   1947..2288    +  CDS            sspB (fragment): SSPB_HAEIN - Experimental evidence at protein level: Swiss-Prot protein existence level 1. Also stimulates degradation of the N-terminus of RseA (residues 1-108, alone or in complex with sigma-E) by ClpX-ClpP in a non-ssrA-mediated fashion. From Haemophilus influenzae (strain ATCC 51907 / DSM 11121 / KW20 / Rd).
   2337..3233    +  CDS            botB (fragment): BXB_CLOBK - Experimental evidence at protein level: Swiss-Prot protein existence level 1. [Botulinum neurotoxin B heavy chain]: Responsible for host epithelial cell transcytosis, host nerve cell targeting and translocation of light chain (LC) into host cytosol. Composed of 3 subdomains; the translocation domain (TD), and N-terminus and C- terminus of the receptor-binding domain (RBD). The RBD is responsible for the adherence of the toxin to the cell surface. It simultaneously recognizes 2 coreceptors; polysialated gangliosides and host synaptotagmin-1 and -2 (SYT1 and SYT2) which bind simultan
   3251..3335    +  CDS            large T antigen (fragment): large T antigen from SV40 (simian virus 40)
   3358..3479    +  polyA_signal   SV40 poly(A) signal: SV40 polyadenylation signal
   3513..3941    -  rep_origin     f1 ori (sequence partly withheld): f1 bacteriophage origin of replication; arrow indicates direction of (+) strand synthesis
   3968..4072    +  promoter       AmpR promoter: bla
   4074..4431    +  promoter       SV40 promoter: SV40 enhancer and early promoter
   4466..5260    +  CDS            NeoR/KanR: aminoglycoside phosphotransferase from Tn5; aph(3')-II (or nptII); confers resistance to neomycin, kanamycin, and G418 (Geneticin®)
   5281..5433    +  CDS            ble (fragment): BLE_KLEPN - Experimental evidence at protein level: Swiss-Prot protein existence level 1. Binding protein with a strong affinity to the bleomycin family of antibiotics. Binds to CL990; an antimitotic-antibiotic compound. From Klebsiella pneumoniae.
   5492..5539    +  polyA_signal   HSV TK poly(A) signal: herpes simplex virus thymidine kinase polyadenylation signal (Cole and Stacy, 1985)
   5630..5646    -  polyA_signal   bGH poly(A) signal (fragment): bovine growth hormone polyadenylation signal
   5868..6456    +  rep_origin     ori: high-copy-number ColE1/pMB1/pBR322/pUC origin of replication
