[The description below was written by a language model from this plasmid's Addgene catalogue record and pLannotate feature annotations shown in this document.]
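Description:
pQL184 SspB(milli)-BoNT(147-441) is a mammalian expression plasmid built on the Clontech pmCherryC1 backbone. It is propagated in E. coli from a high-copy ColE1/pUC-type origin and selected with kanamycin. The NeoR/KanR aminoglycoside phosphotransferase gene sits behind tandem bacterial (bla) and SV40 early promoters and is followed by an HSV TK polyadenylation signal. The same marker can therefore also confer G418 resistance in mammalian cells. An f1 origin is also present. The short ble, SV40 large T antigen and bGH poly(A) fragments in the annotation appear to be backbone remnants rather than functional parts.

The payload is driven by the CMV immediate early enhancer and promoter and terminated by an SV40 poly(A) signal. The feature table shows a bicistronic layout that the catalogue fields do not mention. An mCherry open reading frame comes first, followed by a picornavirus-type IRES and then the SspB-BoNT fusion. mCherry would thus appear to be a separately translated red marker of transfected cells rather than a tag on the toxin fragment. The fusion consists of an N-terminal SspB fragment carrying the A58V/R73Q "milli" substitutions, joined to residues 147-441 of botulinum neurotoxin B, cloned between XhoI and XmaI sites.

SspB is the binding partner used in iLID-type light-inducible dimerization systems, and the milli variant is a reduced-affinity form. The associated publication describes a photoactivatable botulinum neurotoxin for inducible control of neurotransmission. This suggests the construct supplies one half of a split toxin that is brought together with a complementary fragment on illumination. The record does not itself describe the partner construct.
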