Addgene plasmid #122977: pQL184 SspB(milli)-BoNT(147-441)
Purpose: Expresses SspB(milli, A58V/R73Q) fused to botulinum toxin B (aa147-441)
Depositing lab: Chandra Tucker. Publication: A Photoactivatable Botulinum Neurotoxin for Inducible Control of Neurotransmission. Liu Q, Sinnen BL, Boxer EE, Schneider MW, Grybko MJ, Buchta WC, Gibson ES, Wysoczynski CL, Ford CP, Gottschalk A, Aoto J, Tucker CL, Kennedy MJ. Neuron. 2019 Jan 15. pii: S0896-6273(19)30003-0. doi: 10.1016/j.neuron.2019.01.002. PubMed 30704911.
Backbone
  Vector backbone: pmCherryC1
  Backbone manufacturer: Clontech
  Vector type: Mammalian Expression
Growth in bacteria
  Bacterial resistance: Kanamycin, 50 μg/mL
  Growth temperature: 37°C
  Growth strain: DH5alpha
  Copy number: High Copy
Gene/Insert
  Gene/Insert name: Botulinum toxin B
  Promoter: CMV
  Tag / fusion protein: SspB A58V/R73Q (N terminal on insert)
  Cloning method: Restriction Enzyme; 5′ cloning site Xho I (not destroyed); 3′ cloning site Xma I (not destroyed)
  Sequencing primers: 5′ CMV
Terms and licenses: Academic/Nonprofit Terms; Industry Terms: Not Available to Industry
Depositor comments: SspBmilli amplified from a plasmid from Brian Kuhlman
How to cite: pQL184 SspB(milli)-BoNT(147-441) was a gift from Chandra Tucker (Addgene plasmid # 122977)
